>Addgene plasmid #126105 | pBbA19k-RFP | addgene full sequence | sequence record 246986 | Addgene NGS Result
GACGTCTTTACGGCTAGCTCAGTCCTAGGTACTATGCTAGCAGGTTTAATCGAATTCAAAAGATCTTTTA
AGAAGGAGATATACATATGGCGAGTAGCGAAGACGTTATCAAAGAGTTCATGCGTTTCAAAGTTCGTATG
GAAGGTTCCGTTAACGGTCACGAGTTCGAAATCGAAGGTGAAGGTGAAGGTCGTCCGTACGAAGGTACCC
AGACCGCTAAACTGAAAGTTACCAAAGGTGGTCCGCTGCCGTTCGCTTGGGACATCCTGTCCCCGCAGTT
CCAGTACGGTTCCAAAGCTTACGTTAAACACCCGGCTGACATCCCGGACTACCTGAAACTGTCCTTCCCG
GAAGGTTTCAAATGGGAACGTGTTATGAACTTCGAAGACGGTGGTGTTGTTACCGTTACCCAGGACTCCT
CCCTGCAAGACGGTGAGTTCATCTACAAAGTTAAACTGCGTGGTACCAACTTCCCGTCCGACGGTCCGGT
TATGCAGAAAAAAACCATGGGTTGGGAAGCTTCCACCGAACGTATGTACCCGGAAGACGGTGCTCTGAAA
GGTGAAATCAAAATGCGTCTGAAACTGAAAGACGGTGGTCACTACGACGCTGAAGTTAAAACCACCTACA
TGGCTAAAAAACCGGTTCAGCTGCCGGGTGCTTACAAAACCGACATCAAACTGGACATCACCTCCCACAA
CGAAGACTACACCATCGTTGAACAGTACGAACGTGCTGAAGGTCGTCACTCCACCGGTGCTTAAGGATCC
AAACTCGAGTAAGGATCTCCAGGCATCAAATAAAACGAAAGGCTCAGTCGAAAGACTGGGCCTTTCGTTT
TATCTGTTGTTTGTCGGTGAACGCTCTCTACTAGAGTCACACTGGCTCACCTTCGGGTGGGCCTTTCTGC
GTTTATACCTAGGGATATATTCCGCTTCCTCGCTCACTGACTCGCTACGCTCGGTCGTTCGACTGCGGCG
AGCGGAAATGGCTTACGAACGGGGCGGAGATTTCCTGGAAGATGCCAGGAAGATACTTAACAGGGAAGTG
AGAGGGCCGCGGCAAAGCCGTTTTTCCATAGGCTCCGCCCCCCTGACAAGCATCACGAAATCTGACGCTC
AAATCAGTGGTGGCGAAACCCGACAGGACTATAAAGATACCAGGCGTTTCCCCCTGGCGGCTCCCTCGTG
CGCTCTCCTGTTCCTGCCTTTCGGTTTACCGGTGTCATTCCGCTGTTATGGCCGCGTTTGTCTCATTCCA
CGCCTGACACTCAGTTCCGGGTAGGCAGTTCGCTCCAAGCTGGACTGTATGCACGAACCCCCCGTTCAGT
CCGACCGCTGCGCCTTATCCGGTAACTATCGTCTTGAGTCCAACCCGGAAAGACATGCAAAAGCACCACT
GGCAGCAGCCACTGGTAATTGATTTAGAGGAGTTAGTCTTGAAGTCATGCGCCGGTTAAGGCTAAACTGA
AAGGACAAGTTTTGGTGACTGCGCTCCTCCAAGCCAGTTACCTCGGTTCAAAGAGTTGGTAGCTCAGAGA
ACCTTCGAAAAACCGCCCTGCAAGGCGGTTTTTTCGTTTTCAGAGCAAGAGATTACGCGCAGACCAAAAC
GATCTCAAGAAGATCATCTTATTAATCAGATAAAATATTTCTAGATTTCAGTGCAATTTATCTCTTCAAA
TGTAGCACCTGAAGTCAGCCCCATACGATATAAGTTGTTACTAGTGCTTGGATTCTCACCAATAAAAAAC
GCCCGGCGGCAACCGAGCGTTCTGAACAAATCCAGATGGAGTTCTGAGGTCATTACTGGATCTATCAACA
GGAGTCCAAGCGAGCTCTCGAACCCCAGAGTCCCGCTCAGAAGAACTCGTCAAGAAGGCGATAGAAGGCG
ATTCGCTGCGAATCGGGAGCGGCGATACCGTAAAGCACGAGGAAGCGGTCAGCCCATTCGCCGCCAAGCT
CTTCAGCAATATCACGGGTAGCCAACGCTATGTCCTGATAGCGGTCCGCCACACCCAGCCGGCCACAGTC
GATGAATCCAGAAAAGCGGCCATTTTCCACCATGATATTCGGCAAGCAGGCATCGCCATGGGTCACGACG
AGATCCTCGCCGTCGGGCATGCGCGCCTTGAGCCTGGCGAACAGTTCGGCTGGCGCGAGCCCCTGATGCT
CTTCGTCCAGATCATCCTGATCGACAAGACCGGCTTCCATCCGAGTACGTGCTCGCTCGATGCGATGTTT
CGCTTGGTGGTCGAATGGGCAGGTAGCCGGATCAAGCGTATGCAGCCGCCGCATTGCATCAGCCATGATG
GATACTTTCTCGGCAGGAGCAAGGTGAGATGACAGGAGATCCTGCCCCGGCACTTCGCCCAATAGCAGCC
AGTCCCTTCCCGCTTCAGTGACAACGTCGAGCACAGCTGCGCAAGGAACGCCCGTCGTGGCCAGCCACGA
TAGCCGCGCTGCCTCGTCCTGCAGTTCATTCAGGGCACCGGACAGGTCGGTCTTGACAAAAAGAACCGGG
CGCCCCTGCGCTGACAGCCGGAACACGGCGGCATCAGAGCAGCCGATTGTCTGTTGTGCCCAGTCATAGC
CGAATAGCCTCTCCACCCAAGCGGCCGGAGAACCTGCGTGCAATCCATCTTGTTCAATCATGCGAAACGA
TCCTCATCCTGTCTCTTGATCAGATCATGATCCCCTGCGCCATCAGATCCTTGGCGGCAAGAAAGCCATC
CAGTTTACTTTGCAGGGCTTCCCAACCTTACCAGAGGGCGCCCCAGCTGGCAATTCC
Features (pLannotate 1.2.2; 9 found; start..end, strand, type, name):
     13..31      +  promoter       J23119(SpeI) promoter (fragment): bacterial promoter (Registry of Standard Biological Parts BBa J23119) modified to end with an SpeI site
     87..764     +  CDS            mRFP1: monomeric derivative of DsRed (Campbell et al., 2002)
    797..868     +  terminator     rrnB T1 terminator: transcription terminator T1 from the E. coli rrnB gene
    884..911     +  terminator     T7Te terminator: phage T7 early transcription terminator
    930..985     -  rep_origin     RSF ori (fragment): Plasmids containing the RSF 1030 origin of replication can be propagated in E. coli cells that contain additional plasmids with compatible origins.
   1073..1618    -  rep_origin     p15A ori: Plasmids containing the medium-copy-number p15A origin of replication can be propagated in E. coli cells that contain a second plasmid with the ColE1 origin.
   1732..1826    -  terminator     lambda t0 terminator: transcription terminator from phage lambda
   1860..2651    -  CDS            neo: KKA2_KLEPN - Also known as kan, nptII. Experimental evidence at protein level: Swiss-Prot protein existence level 1. Resistance to kanamycin, neomycin, paromomycin, ribostamycin, butirosin and gentamicin B. From Klebsiella pneumoniae.
   2683..9       -  CDS            tnpA (fragment) (across the origin): TN5P_ECOLX - Also known as tnp. Experimental evidence at protein level: Swiss-Prot protein existence level 1. Mediates transposition of transposon Tn5 by a 'cut and paste' mechanism. First, the monomeric transposase binds the 19 bp inverted DNA repeats flanking the transposon. Then, dimerization of the DNA- bound transposase creates a synaptic DNA complex. After nicking of the first DNA strand, excision of the transposon proceeds through a series of intermediates. The transposase then mediates the insertion of the transposon at a new site by strand transfer. The activity of the wild- type tran
