[The description below was written by a language model from this plasmid's Addgene catalogue record and pLannotate feature annotations shown in this document.]
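Description:
pBbA19k-RFP is a small bacterial expression plasmid (the sequenced record is about 2.8 kb) built on the BglBrick-compatible pBb vector series and intended for constitutive gene expression in Escherichia coli. It is maintained under kanamycin selection, conferred by the neo/nptII aminoglycoside phosphotransferase gene, which is followed by a lambda t0 terminator. A short adjoining match to the Tn5 transposase is most likely residual sequence flanking the resistance gene rather than a functional element. The feature table identifies a complete p15A origin of replication, usually described as medium copy and compatible with ColE1-type plasmids, along with a small fragment resembling the RSF origin. The catalogue entry, by contrast, lists the plasmid as high copy, a discrepancy the record does not resolve.

The payload is a 678 bp synthetic RFP coding sequence, annotated as mRFP1, a monomeric DsRed derivative. According to the catalogue it is driven by the J23105 promoter, a member of the Anderson family of constitutive synthetic promoters. The automated annotation reports only a partial match to the related J23119 promoter at this position, which is consistent with the shared sequence within that promoter family. Transcription ends at tandem rrnB T1 and T7Te terminators downstream of the reporter, insulating the cassette from the origin. No inducer or repressor system is present, so red fluorescence directly reports promoter and vector strength. The plasmid serves as a characterised reference vector for comparing or selecting expression levels in synthetic biology work, and the RFP can be exchanged for a gene of interest using BglBrick-style cloning.
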