Addgene plasmid #126105: pBbA19k-RFP
Purpose: Constitutive expression vector for Escherichia coli. BglBrick compatible.
Depositing lab: Nigel Scrutton. Depositing organization: University of Manchester. Publication: SelProm: A Queryable and Predictive Expression Vector Selection Tool for Escherichia coli. Jervis AJ, Carbonell P, Taylor S, Sung R, Dunstan MS, Robinson CJ, Breitling R, Takano E, Scrutton NS. ACS Synth Biol. 2019 Mar 18. doi: 10.1021/acssynbio.8b00399. PubMed 30870592.
Backbone
  Vector backbone: pBb
  Backbone size w/o insert (bp): 2168
  Vector type: Bacterial Expression, Synthetic Biology
Growth in bacteria
  Bacterial resistance: Kanamycin, 50 μg/mL
  Growth temperature: 37°C
  Growth strain: DH5alpha
  Copy number: High Copy
Gene/Insert
  Gene/Insert name: RFP
  Species: Synthetic
  Insert size (bp): 678
  Promoter: J23105
  Cloning method: Unknown
  Sequencing primers: 5′ CTGCGCCATCAGATCCTTGG
Terms and licenses: Academic/Nonprofit Terms; Industry Terms: Not Available to Industry
Depositor comments: Cloning method was In-Fusion.
How to cite: pBbA19k-RFP was a gift from Nigel Scrutton (Addgene plasmid # 126105 ; http://n2t.net/addgene:126105 ; RRID:Addgene_126105)
